>Addgene plasmid #96901 | FlagMBNL3 | addgene full sequence | sequence record 192193 | Addgene NGS Result
GACGGATCGGGAGATCTCCCGATCCCCTATGGTGCACTCTCAGTACAATCTGCTCTGATGCCGCATAGTT
AAGCCAGTATCTGCTCCCTGCTTGTGTGTTGGAGGTCGCTGAGTAGTGCGCGAGCAAAATTTAAGCTACA
ACAAGGCAAGGCTTGACCGACAATTGCATGAAGAATCTGCTTAGGGTTAGGCGTTTTGCGCTGCTTCGCG
ATGTACGGGCCAGATATACGCGTTGACATTGATTATTGACTAGTTATTAATAGTAATCAATTACGGGGTC
ATTAGTTCATAGCCCATATATGGAGTTCCGCGTTACATAACTTACGGTAAATGGCCCGCCTGGCTGACCG
CCCAACGACCCCCGCCCATTGACGTCAATAATGACGTATGTTCCCATAGTAACGCCAATAGGGACTTTCC
ATTGACGTCAATGGGTGGAGTATTTACGGTAAACTGCCCACTTGGCAGTACATCAAGTGTATCATATGCC
AAGTACGCCCCCTATTGACGTCAATGACGGTAAATGGCCCGCCTGGCATTATGCCCAGTACATGACCTTA
TGGGACTTTCCTACTTGGCAGTACATCTACGTATTAGTCATCGCTATTACCATGGTGATGCGGTTTTGGC
AGTACATCAATGGGCGTGGATAGCGGTTTGACTCACGGGGATTTCCAAGTCTCCACCCCATTGACGTCAA
TGGGAGTTTGTTTTGGCACCAAAATCAACGGGACTTTCCAAAATGTCGTAACAACTCCGCCCCATTGACG
CAAATGGGCGGTAGGCGTGTACGGTGGGAGGTCTATATAAGCAGAGCTCTCTGGCTAACTAGAGAACCCA
CTGCTTACTGGCTTATCGAAATTAATACGACTCACTATAGGGAGACCCAAGCTGGCTAGCGTTTAAACTT
AAGCTTCCATGGATTACAAGGATGACGATGACAAGGGGAATTCTATGACGGCTGTCAATGTTGCCCTGAT
TCGTGATACCAAGTGGCTGACTTTAGAAGTCTGTAGAGAATTTCAGAGAGGAACTTGCTCTCGAGCTGAT
GCAGATTGCAAGTTTGCCCATCCACCAAGAGTTTGCCATGTGGAAAATGGTCGTGTGGTGGCCTGTTTTG
ATTCTCTAAAGGGTCGGTGTACCCGAGAGAACTGCAAGTACCTTCACCCTCCTCCACACTTAAAAACGCA
GCTGGAGATTAATGGGCGGAACAATCTGATTCAACAGAAGACTGCCGCAGCCATGTTCGCCCAGCAGATG
CAGCTTATGCTCCAAAACGCTCAAATGTCATCACTTGGTTCTTTTCCTATGACTCCATCAATTCCAGCTA
ATCCTCCCATGGCTTTCAATCCTTACATACCACATCCTGGGATGGGCCTCGTTCCTGCAGAACTTGTACC
AAATACACCTGTTCTGATTCCTGGAAACCCACCTCTTGCAATGCCAGGAGCTGTTGGCCCAAAACTGATG
CGTTCAGATAAACTGGAGGTTTGCCGAGAATTTCAGCGTGGAAATTGTACCCGTGGGGAGAATGATTGCC
GCTATGCTCACCCTACTGATGCTTCCATGATTGAAGCGAGTGATAATACTGTGACAATCTGCATGGATTA
CATCAAAGGTCGATGCTCGCGGGAGAAATGCAAGTACTTTCATCCTCCTGCACACTTGCAAGCCAGACTC
AAGGCAGCTCATCATCAGATGAACCATTCAGCTGCCTCTGCCATGGCCCTGCAGCCTGGTACACTGCAAC
TGATACCAAAGAGATCAGCACTGGAAAAGCCCAATGGTGCCACCCCGGTCTTTAATCCCACTGTTTTCCA
CTGCCAACAGGCTCTGACTAACCTGCAGCTCCCACAGCCGGCATTTATCCCTGCAGTGCCCATGATGCAC
GGTGCTACACCTACCACTGTGTCTGCAGCAACAACACCTGCCACCAGCGTTCCGTTCGCTGCACCAACTA
CAGGCAATCAGCTGAAATTCTGAACAGCAGAGTTGTCGACGGTACCGCGGGCCCGTTTAAACCCGCTGAT
CAGCCTCGACTGTGCCTTCTAGTTGCCAGCCATCTGTTGTTTGCCCCTCCCCCGTGCCTTCCTTGACCCT
GGAAGGTGCCACTCCCACTGTCCTTTCCTAATAAAATGAGGAAATTGCATCGCATTGTCTGAGTAGGTGT
CATTCTATTCTGGGGGGTGGGGTGGGGCAGGACAGCAAGGGGGAGGATTGGGAAGACAATAGCAGGCATG
CTGGGGATGCGGTGGGCTCTATGGCTTCTGAGGCGGAAAGAACCAGCTGGGGCTCTAGGGGGTATCCCC
[124 nt withheld, positions 2310-2433]
C
[91 nt withheld, positions 2435-2525]
A
[49 nt withheld, positions 2527-2575]
CCTTTGACGTTGGAGTCCACGTTCTTT
[37 nt withheld, positions 2603-2639]
ACCCTATCTCGGTCTATTCTTTTGATTTATAAGGGATTTTGCCGATTTCGGCCTATTGGTTAAAAAATGA
GCTGATTTAACAAAAATTTAACGCGAATTAATTCTGTGGAATGTGTGTCAGTTAGGGTGTGGAAAGTCCC
CAGGCTCCCCAGCAGGCAGAAGTATGCAAAGCATGCATCTCAATTAGTCAGCAACCAGGTGTGGAAAGTC
CCCAGGCTCCCCAGCAGGCAGAAGTATGCAAAGCATGCATCTCAATTAGTCAGCAACCATAGTCCCGCCC
CTAACTCCGCCCATCCCGCCCCTAACTCCGCCCAGTTCCGCCCATTCTCCGCCCCATGGCTGACTAATTT
TTTTTATTTATGCAGAGGCCGAGGCCGCCTCTGCCTCTGAGCTATTCCAGAAGTAGTGAGGAGGCTTTTT
TGGAGGCCTAGGCTTTTGCAAAAAGCTCCCGGGAGCTTGTATATCCATTTTCGGATCTGATCAAGAGACA
GGATGAGGATCGTTTCGCATGATTGAACAAGATGGATTGCACGCAGGTTCTCCGGCCGCTTGGGTGGAGA
GGCTATTCGGCTATGACTGGGCACAACAGACAATCGGCTGCTCTGATGCCGCCGTGTTCCGGCTGTCAGC
GCAGGGGCGCCCGGTTCTTTTTGTCAAGACCGACCTGTCCGGTGCCCTGAATGAACTGCAGGACGAGGCA
GCGCGGCTATCGTGGCTGGCCACGACGGGCGTTCCTTGCGCAGCTGTGCTCGACGTTGTCACTGAAGCGG
GAAGGGACTGGCTGCTATTGGGCGAAGTGCCGGGGCAGGATCTCCTGTCATCTCACCTTGCTCCTGCCGA
GAAAGTATCCATCATGGCTGATGCAATGCGGCGGCTGCATACGCTTGATCCGGCTACCTGCCCATTCGAC
CACCAAGCGAAACATCGCATCGAGCGAGCACGTACTCGGATGGAAGCCGGTCTTGTCGATCAGGATGATC
TGGACGAAGAGCATCAGGGGCTCGCGCCAGCCGAACTGTTCGCCAGGCTCAAGGCGCGCATGCCCGACGG
CGAGGATCTCGTCGTGACCCATGGCGATGCCTGCTTGCCGAATATCATGGTGGAAAATGGCCGCTTTTCT
GGATTCATCGACTGTGGCCGGCTGGGTGTGGCGGACCGCTATCAGGACATAGCGTTGGCTACCCGTGATA
TTGCTGAAGAGCTTGGCGGCGAATGGGCTGACCGCTTCCTCGTGCTTTACGGTATCGCCGCTCCCGATTC
GCAGCGCATCGCCTTCTATCGCCTTCTTGACGAGTTCTTCTGAGCGGGACTCTGGGGTTCGAAATGACCG
ACCAAGCGACGCCCAACCTGCCATCACGAGATTTCGATTCCACCGCCGCCTTCTATGAAAGGTTGGGCTT
CGGAATCGTTTTCCGGGACGCCGGCTGGATGATCCTCCAGCGCGGGGATCTCATGCTGGAGTTCTTCGCC
CACCCCAACTTGTTTATTGCAGCTTATAATGGTTACAAATAAAGCAATAGCATCACAAATTTCACAAATA
AAGCATTTTTTTCACTGCATTCTAGTTGTGGTTTGTCCAAACTCATCAATGTATCTTATCATGTCTGTAT
ACCGTCGACCTCTAGCTAGAGCTTGGCGTAATCATGGTCATAGCTGTTTCCTGTGTGAAATTGTTATCCG
CTCACAATTCCACACAACATACGAGCCGGAAGCATAAAGTGTAAAGCCTGGGGTGCCTAATGAGTGAGCT
AACTCACATTAATTGCGTTGCGCTCACTGCCCGCTTTCCAGTCGGGAAACCTGTCGTGCCAGCTGCATTA
ATGAATCGGCCAACGCGCGGGGAGAGGCGGTTTGCGTATTGGGCGCTCTTCCGCTTCCTCGCTCACTGAC
TCGCTGCGCTCGGTCGTTCGGCTGCGGCGAGCGGTATCAGCTCACTCAAAGGCGGTAATACGGTTATCCA
CAGAATCAGGGGATAACGCAGGAAAGAACATGTGAGCAAAAGGCCAGCAAAAGGCCAGGAACCGTAAAAA
GGCCGCGTTGCTGGCGTTTTTCCATAGGCTCCGCCCCCCTGACGAGCATCACAAAAATCGACGCTCAAGT
CAGAGGTGGCGAAACCCGACAGGACTATAAAGATACCAGGCGTTTCCCCCTGGAAGCTCCCTCGTGCGCT
CTCCTGTTCCGACCCTGCCGCTTACCGGATACCTGTCCGCCTTTCTCCCTTCGGGAAGCGTGGCGCTTTC
TCATAGCTCACGCTGTAGGTATCTCAGTTCGGTGTAGGTCGTTCGCTCCAAGCTGGGCTGTGTGCACGAA
CCCCCCGTTCAGCCCGACCGCTGCGCCTTATCCGGTAACTATCGTCTTGAGTCCAACCCGGTAAGACACG
ACTTATCGCCACTGGCAGCAGCCACTGGTAACAGGATTAGCAGAGCGAGGTATGTAGGCGGTGCTACAGA
GTTCTTGAAGTGGTGGCCTAACTACGGCTACACTAGAAGAACAGTATTTGGTATCTGCGCTCTGCTGAAG
CCAGTTACCTTCGGAAAAAGAGTTGGTAGCTCTTGATCCGGCAAACAAACCACCGCTGGTAGCGGTGGTT
TTTTTGTTTGCAAGCAGCAGATTACGCGCAGAAAAAAAGGATCTCAAGAAGATCCTTTGATCTTTTCTAC
GGGGTCTGACGCTCAGTGGAACGAAAACTCACGTTAAGGGATTTTGGTCATGAGATTATCAAAAAGGATC
TTCACCTAGATCCTTTTAAATTAAAAATGAAGTTTTAAATCAATCTAAAGTATATATGAGTAAACTTGGT
CTGACAGTTACCAATGCTTAATCAGTGAGGCACCTATCTCAGCGATCTGTCTATTTCGTTCATCCATAGT
TGCCTGACTCCCCGTCGTGTAGATAACTACGATACGGGAGGGCTTACCATCTGGCCCCAGTGCTGCAATG
ATACCGCGAGACCCACGCTCACCGGCTCCAGATTTATCAGCAATAAACCAGCCAGCCGGAAGGGCCGAGC
GCAGAAGTGGTCCTGCAACTTTATCCGCCTCCATCCAGTCTATTAATTGTTGCCGGGAAGCTAGAGTAAG
TAGTTCGCCAGTTAATAGTTTGCGCAACGTTGTTGCCATTGCTACAGGCATCGTGGTGTCACGCTCGTCG
TTTGGTATGGCTTCATTCAGCTCCGGTTCCCAACGATCAAGGCGAGTTACATGATCCCCCATGTTGTGCA
AAAAAGCGGTTAGCTCCTTCGGTCCTCCGATCGTTGTCAGAAGTAAGTTGGCCGCAGTGTTATCACTCAT
GGTTATGGCAGCACTGCATAATTCTCTTACTGTCATGCCATCCGTAAGATGCTTTTCTGTGACTGGTGAG
TACTCAACCAAGTCATTCTGAGAATAGTGTATGCGGCGACCGAGTTGCTCTTGCCCGGCGTCAATACGGG
ATAATACCGCGCCACATAGCAGAACTTTAAAAGTGCTCATCATTGGAAAACGTTCTTCGGGGCGAAAACT
CTCAAGGATCTTACCGCTGTTGAGATCCAGTTCGATGTAACCCACTCGTGCACCCAACTGATCTTCAGCA
TCTTTTACTTTCACCAGCGTTTCTGGGTGAGCAAAAACAGGAAGGCAAAATGCCGCAAAAAAGGGAATAA
GGGCGACACGGAAATGTTGAATACTCATACTCTTCCTTTTTCAATATTATTGAAGCATTTATCAGGGTTA
TTGTCTCATGAGCGGATACATATTTGAATGTATTTAGAAAAATAAACAAATAGGGGTTCCGCGCACATTT
CCCCGAAAAGTGCCACCTGACGTC
Features (pLannotate 1.2.2; 22 found; start..end, strand, type, name):
     28..80      -  misc_feature   bom (fragment): basis of mobility region from pBR322
    235..614     +  enhancer       CMV enhancer: human cytomegalovirus immediate early enhancer
    615..818     +  promoter       CMV promoter: human cytomegalovirus (CMV) immediate early promoter
    814..847     +  LTR            5' LTR (truncated) (fragment): truncated 5' long terminal repeat (LTR) from HIV-1
    863..881     +  promoter       T7 promoter: promoter for bacteriophage T7 RNA polymerase
    922..945     +  CDS            FLAG: FLAG® epitope tag, followed by an enterokinase cleavage site
    955..1980    +  CDS            MBNL3: MBNL3_HUMAN - Also known as CHCR, MBLX39, MBXL. Experimental evidence at protein level: Swiss-Prot protein existence level 1. Mediates pre-mRNA alternative splicing regulation. Acts either as activator or repressor of splicing on specific pre-mRNA targets. Inhibits cardiac troponin-T (TNNT2) pre-mRNA exon inclusion but induces insulin receptor (IR) pre-mRNA exon inclusion in muscle. Antagonizes the alternative splicing activity pattern of CELF proteins. May play a role in myotonic dystrophy pathophysiology (DM). Could inhibit terminal muscle differentiation, acting at approximately the time of
   1995..2015    +  misc_feature   MCS (fragment): multiple cloning site
   2040..2264    +  polyA_signal   bGH poly(A) signal: bovine growth hormone polyadenylation signal
   2268..2289    +  promoter       SV40 promoter (fragment): SV40 enhancer and early promoter
   2310..2738    +  rep_origin     f1 ori (sequence partly withheld): f1 bacteriophage origin of replication; arrow indicates direction of (+) strand synthesis
   2752..3081    +  promoter       SV40 promoter: SV40 enhancer and early promoter
   3148..3939    +  CDS            neo: KKA2_KLEPN - Also known as kan, nptII. Experimental evidence at protein level: Swiss-Prot protein existence level 1. Resistance to kanamycin, neomycin, paromomycin, ribostamycin, butirosin and gentamicin B. From Klebsiella pneumoniae.
   3963..4121    +  CDS            ble (fragment): BLE_KLEPN - Experimental evidence at protein level: Swiss-Prot protein existence level 1. Binding protein with a strong affinity to the bleomycin family of antibiotics. Binds to CL990; an antimitotic-antibiotic compound. From Klebsiella pneumoniae.
   4116..4237    +  polyA_signal   SV40 poly(A) signal: SV40 polyadenylation signal
   4310..4326    -  protein_bind   lac operator: The lac repressor binds to the lac operator to inhibit transcription in E. coli. This inhibition can be relieved by adding lactose or isopropyl-β-D-thiogalactopyranoside (IPTG). lac repressor encoded by lacI
   4334..4364    -  promoter       lac promoter: promoter for the E. coli lac operon
   4379..4400    -  protein_bind   CAP binding site: CAP binding activates transcription in the presence of cAMP. E. coli catabolite activator protein
   4413..4505    -  CDS            lacI (fragment): lac repressor; lacI; The lac repressor binds to the lac operator to inhibit transcription in E. coli. This inhibition can be relieved by adding lactose or isopropyl-β-D-thiogalactopyranoside (IPTG).
   4688..5276    -  rep_origin     ori: high-copy-number ColE1/pMB1/pBR322/pUC origin of replication
   5447..6307    -  CDS            AmpR: β-lactamase; bla; confers resistance to ampicillin, carbenicillin, and related antibiotics
   6308..6412    -  promoter       AmpR promoter: bla
