[The description below was written by a language model from this plasmid's Addgene catalogue record and pLannotate feature annotations shown in this document.]
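Description:
FlagMBNL3 is a mammalian expression plasmid built on the pcDNA3.1 HisC backbone, about 6.4 kb in total, that drives production of human MBNL3 carrying an N-terminal FLAG epitope. It is maintained in E. coli as a high-copy plasmid through a ColE1/pUC-type origin and selected with ampicillin via the β-lactamase gene and its own promoter. An f1 origin is also present, which in principle permits single-stranded DNA production. For mammalian cells, an SV40 enhancer/early promoter drives a neomycin phosphotransferase gene terminated by the SV40 polyadenylation signal, allowing G418 selection of stable transfectants. Some short annotations in the automated feature table (a truncated HIV-1 LTR fragment, a ble fragment, a lacI fragment) are likely partial sequence matches within backbone sequence rather than functional elements.

The expression cassette consists of the human cytomegalovirus immediate early enhancer and promoter, followed by a T7 promoter that could support in vitro transcription, then the FLAG tag placed just upstream of the roughly 1 kb MBNL3 coding sequence, with the bovine growth hormone polyadenylation signal downstream. The cDNA was inserted by restriction cloning between KpnI, which was destroyed, and ApaI, which was retained. No His tag is annotated despite the backbone name. MBNL3 is a muscleblind-like regulator of pre-mRNA alternative splicing that can activate or repress specific exons, antagonises CELF protein activity and has been linked to myotonic dystrophy. The plasmid is intended for expressing FLAG-tagged MBNL3 in mammalian cells, where the epitope allows detection of the protein. The associated publication concerns a fluorescent reporter for cell-based alternative splicing screens, suggesting use as a co-expressed splicing factor.
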