Addgene plasmid #96901: FlagMBNL3
Purpose: expression of Flag-tagged human MBNL3
Depositing lab: Thomas Cooper. Depositing organization: Baylor College of Medicine. Publication: A bichromatic fluorescent reporter for cell-based screens of alternative splicing. Orengo JP, Bundman D, Cooper TA. Nucleic Acids Res. 2006;34(22):e148. Epub 2006 Nov 16. 10.1093/nar/gkl967 PubMed 17142220.
Backbone
  Vector backbone: pcDNA3.1 HisC
  Backbone size w/o insert (bp): 5387
  Total vector size (bp): 6444
  Vector type: Mammalian Expression
  Selectable markers: Neomycin (select with G418)
Growth in bacteria
  Bacterial resistance: Ampicillin, 100 μg/mL
  Growth temperature: 37°C
  Growth strain: DH5alpha
  Copy number: High Copy
Gene/Insert
  Gene/Insert name: human MBNL3 cDNA
  Species: H. sapiens (human)
  Insert size (bp): 1057
  Entrez Gene: MBNL3 (a.k.a. CHCR, MBLX, MBLX39, MBXL)
  Promoter: CMV
  Tag / fusion protein: Flag
  Cloning method: Restriction Enzyme; 5′ cloning site KpnI (destroyed during cloning); 3′ cloning site ApaI (not destroyed)
  Sequencing primers: 5′ TAATACGACTCACTATA; 3′ CAGAATAGAATGACACCTAC
Terms and licenses: Academic/Nonprofit Terms; Industry Terms: Not Available to Industry
How to cite: FlagMBNL3 was a gift from Thomas Cooper (Addgene plasmid # 96901 ; http://n2t.net/addgene:96901 ; RRID:Addgene_96901)
